>Addgene plasmid #37605 | p6897 PHAGE-P CMVT N-HA-hE6AP III wt | addgene partial sequence | sequence record 49784 | CMV-F 5'-CGCAAATGGGCGGTAGGCGTG-3'
GCTTTAGCGAGCTCTCCTATCAGTGATAGAGATCTCCCTATCAGTGATAGAGATCGTCGACGAGCTCGTT
TAGTGAACCGTCAGATCGCCTGGAGACGCCATCCACGCTGTTTTGACCTCCATAGAAGACACCGGGACCG
ATCCAGCCTCCGGACTCTAGCGTTTAAACGCTAGCCACCATGGCGTACCCATACGATGTTCCAGATTACG
CTGCTCGAGGTTATCAAACAAGTTTGTACAAAAAAGCAGGCTCCGCGGCCGCCCCCTTCACCATGGCCAC
AGCTTGTAAAAGATCAGGAGAACCTCAGTCTGACGACATTGAAGCTAGCCGAATGAAGCGAGCAGCTGCA
AAGCATCTAATAGAACGCTACTACCACCAGTTAACTGAGGGCTGTGGAAATGAAGCCTGCACGAATGAGT
TTTGTGCTTCCTGTCCAACTTTTCTTCGTATGGATAATAATGCAGCAGCTATTAAAGCCCTCGAGCTTTA
TAAGATTAATGCAAAACTCTGTGATCCTCATCCCTCCAAGAAAGGAGCAAGCTCAGCTTACCTTGAGAAC
TCGAAAGGTGCCCCCAACAACTCCTGCTCTGAGATAAAAATGAACAAGAAAGGCGCTAGAATTGATTTTA
AAGATGTGACTTACTTAACAGAAGAGAAGGTATATGAAATTCTTGAATTATGTAGAGAAAGAGAGGATTA
TTCCCCTTTAATCCGTGTTATGTGGAAGAGTTTTTTCTAGTGCTG
