[The description below was written by a language model from this plasmid's Addgene catalogue record.]
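Description:
p6897 PHAGE-P CMVT N-HA-hE6AP III wt is a mammalian expression plasmid of about 10.4 kb that carries the wild-type human UBE3A coding sequence, isoform III of the E6AP ubiquitin ligase, as a roughly 2.6 kb insert. It is built on the PHAGE-P CMVt N-HA GAW backbone (about 7.8 kb without insert), a Gateway-compatible destination vector into which the open reading frame was moved by Gateway recombination. The catalogue lists the vector type only as mammalian expression. The pHAGE name is generally associated with lentiviral transfer vectors, but no feature table is provided, so viral elements such as LTRs or a packaging signal cannot be confirmed from the record. In bacteria the plasmid is selected with ampicillin, and its copy number is recorded as unknown. A puromycin marker allows selection of mammalian cells that have taken up the construct.

Expression of the insert is driven by a tetracycline-regulatable CMV promoter, so in a suitable host cell background transcription can be controlled with tetracycline or doxycycline rather than being constitutive. The record does not state which regulatory protein is required. The backbone supplies an HA epitope fused to the N terminus of E6AP, giving a tagged protein that can be detected or immunopurified with anti-HA reagents. Consistent with the associated publication on identifying and proteomically analysing distinct UBE3A/E6AP protein complexes, the construct is suited to generating puromycin-selected cell lines with regulated expression of HA-tagged E6AP for affinity purification and interaction studies. The "wt" designation marks it as the unmutated reference form of this isoform.
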