Addgene plasmid #37605: p6897 PHAGE-P CMVT N-HA-hE6AP III wt
Depositing lab: Peter Howley. Depositing organization: Harvard Medical School. Publication: Identification and proteomic analysis of distinct UBE3A/E6AP protein complexes. Martinez-Noel G, Galligan JT, Sowa ME, Arndt V, Overton TM, Harper JW, Howley PM. Mol Cell Biol. 2012 May 29. 10.1128/MCB.00201-12 PubMed 22645313.
Backbone
  Vector backbone: PHAGE-P CMVt N-HA GAW
  Backbone size w/o insert (bp): 7800
  Total vector size (bp): 10400
  Vector type: Mammalian Expression
  Selectable markers: Puromycin
Growth in bacteria
  Bacterial resistance: Ampicillin, 100 μg/mL
  Growth temperature: 37°C
  Growth strain: DH5alpha
  Copy number: Unknown
Gene/Insert
  Gene/Insert name: E6AP III
  Species: H. sapiens (human)
  Insert size (bp): 2616
  Entrez Gene: UBE3A (a.k.a. ANCR, AS, E6-AP, EPVE6AP, HPVE6A, PIX1)
  Promoter: CMV tet regulatable
  Tag / fusion protein: HA (N terminal on backbone)
  Cloning method: Gateway Cloning
  Sequencing primers: 5′ unknown
Terms and licenses: Academic/Nonprofit Terms; Industry Terms: Not Available to Industry
How to cite: p6897 PHAGE-P CMVT N-HA-hE6AP III wt was a gift from Peter Howley (Addgene plasmid # 37605 ; http://n2t.net/addgene:37605 ; RRID:Addgene_37605)
